Addgene plasmid #84124: pFGC5941-PacI-ath-STTM398
Purpose: target miRNA398 for destruction in Arabidopsis thaliana
Depositing lab: Guiliang Tang. Depositing organization: Michigan Technological University. Publication: Construction of short tandem target mimic (STTM) to block the functions of plant and animal microRNAs. Tang G, Yan J, Gu Y, Qiao M, Fan R, Mao Y, Tang X. Methods. 2012 Oct;58(2):118-25. doi: 10.1016/j.ymeth.2012.10.006. Epub 2012 Oct 23. PubMed 23098881.
Backbone
  Vector backbone: pFGC5941-PacI
  Backbone manufacturer: Guiliang Tang (Addgene plasmid # 44182)
  Backbone size w/o insert (bp): 8608
  Vector type: Plant Expression
  Selectable markers: Basta
Growth in bacteria
  Bacterial resistance: Chloramphenicol and Kanamycin, 25 & 50 μg/mL
  Growth temperature: 37°C
  Growth strain: DH5alpha
  Copy number: High Copy
Gene/Insert
  Gene/Insert name: STTM398
  Species: A. thaliana (mustard weed)
  Insert size (bp): 2846
  Promoter: 2x35S
  Cloning method: Restriction Enzyme; 5′ cloning site PacI (not destroyed); 3′ cloning site PacI (not destroyed)
  Sequencing primers: 5′ CACTATCCTTCGCAAGACCCTTCC; 3′ CAACACATGAGCGAAACCCTATAA
Terms and licenses: Academic/Nonprofit Terms; Industry Terms: Not Available to Industry
Depositor comments: The insert within this plasmid contains a 2x35S promoter, STTM, T35S and CmR. The STTM sequence in the plasmid contains discrepancies compared to the reference sequence. According to the depositing lab, these mutations should not affect plasmid function.
How to cite: pFGC5941-PacI-ath-STTM398 was a gift from Guiliang Tang (Addgene plasmid # 84124 ; http://n2t.net/addgene:84124 ; RRID:Addgene_84124)
