[The description below was written by a language model from this plasmid's Addgene catalogue record and pLannotate feature annotations shown in this document.]
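Description:
pFGC5941-PacI-ath-STTM398 is a plant expression binary vector built on the pFGC5941-PacI backbone and designed to knock down miR398 function in Arabidopsis thaliana using the short tandem target mimic (STTM) approach. The feature table shows the typical architecture of an Agrobacterium T-DNA binary plasmid. Nopaline-type left and right border repeats flank the plant-transferred region, while the backbone outside the borders carries the pVS1 replication and stability functions (RepA, StaA, oriV) for maintenance in Agrobacterium. It also carries a ColE1/pBR322-type origin with a bom site for propagation in E. coli, and a kanamycin resistance gene. Within the T-DNA, a bar (phosphinothricin acetyltransferase) gene driven by the mannopine synthase promoter and terminator provides Basta (glufosinate) selection of transformed plants.

The payload was inserted as a PacI fragment of roughly 2.8 kb. According to the depositor, it comprises a 2x35S promoter, the STTM sequence, a 35S terminator and a chloramphenicol resistance gene. The annotation agrees: an enhanced CaMV 35S promoter spans the numbering origin of the circular sequence and is followed by a short unannotated stretch where the STTM presumably lies, then by the CaMV poly(A) signal. A CmR cassette with fragments of a cloning-vector backbone (partial ori, SP6 and T7 promoters) sits alongside. The chloramphenicol marker travels with the insert, which explains the dual chloramphenicol and kanamycin selection in bacteria. An STTM transcript carries two non-cleavable miRNA binding sites joined by a spacer, which sequester the target miRNA and trigger its degradation. The construct therefore allows study of miR398 loss of function in stably transformed plants. The depositor notes sequence discrepancies in the STTM relative to the reference that are not expected to affect function.
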