Features (pLannotate 1.2.2; 26 found; start..end, strand, type, name):
      1..346     +  promoter       CaMV 35S promoter: strong constitutive promoter from cauliflower mosaic virus
    507..683     +  polyA_signal   CaMV poly(A) signal: cauliflower mosaic virus polyadenylation signal
   1245..1263    -  promoter       SP6 promoter: promoter for bacteriophage SP6 RNA polymerase
   1328..1987    -  CDS            CmR: chloramphenicol acetyltransferase; cat; confers resistance to chloramphenicol
   1988..2024    -  promoter       cat promoter (fragment): promoter of the E. coli cat gene encoding chloramphenicol acetyltransferase
   2024..2052    -  promoter       tet promoter: E. coli promoter for tetracycline efflux protein gene
   2114..2282    -  rep_origin     ori (fragment): high-copy-number ColE1/pMB1/pBR322/pUC origin of replication
   2314..3021    +  terminator     OCS terminator: octopine synthase terminator
   3022..3042    +  misc_feature   MCS (fragment): pUC18/19 multiple cloning site
   3045..3199    +  CDS            lacZα (fragment): LacZα fragment of β-galactosidase; lacZ fragment
   3265..3289    +  misc_feature   RB T-DNA repeat: right border repeat from nopaline C58 T-DNA
   3629..4030    +  CDS            Y4CG_SINFN (fragment): Protein inferred from homology: Swiss-Prot protein existence level 3. From Sinorhizobium fredii (strain NBRC 101917 / NGR234).
   4590..5219    +  CDS            pVS1 StaA: stability protein from the Pseudomonas plasmid pVS1 (Heeb et al., 2000)
   5648..6721    +  CDS            pVS1 RepA: replication protein from the Pseudomonas plasmid pVS1 (Heeb et al., 2000)
   6787..6981    +  rep_origin     pVS1 oriV: origin of replication for the Pseudomonas plasmid pVS1 (Heeb et al., 2000)
   7184..7223    +  CDS            rop (fragment): Rop protein, which maintains plasmids at low copy number; rop
   7325..7465    +  misc_feature   bom: basis of mobility region from pBR322
   7651..8239    -  rep_origin     ori: high-copy-number ColE1/pMB1/pBR322/pUC origin of replication
   8326..9120    -  CDS            KanR: aminoglycoside phosphotransferase; aphA-3; confers resistance to kanamycin
   9545..9569    +  misc_feature   LB T-DNA repeat: left border repeat from nopaline C58 T-DNA
   9655..9907    -  terminator     MAS terminator: mannopine synthase terminator
   9920..10468   -  CDS            bar: PAT_STRHY - Experimental evidence at protein level: Swiss-Prot protein existence level 1. Inactivates phosphinothricin (PPT) by transfer of an acetyl group from acetyl CoA. Can also acetylate demethylphosphinothricin but not PTT or glutamate. This enzyme is an effector of phosphinothricin tripeptide (PTT or bialaphos) resistance. From Streptomyces hygroscopicus. Introduced by genetic manipulation and expressed in glufosinate-tolerant maize by Dekalb Genetics.
  10474..10854   -  promoter       MAS promoter: mannopine synthase promoter (Velten et al., 1984)
  10900..10941   -  rep_origin     ori (fragment): high-copy-number ColE1/pMB1/pBR322/pUC origin of replication
  11045..11063   +  promoter       T7 promoter: promoter for bacteriophage T7 RNA polymerase
  11084..11131   +  promoter       CaMV 35S promoter (enhanced) (fragment): cauliflower mosaic virus 35S promoter with a duplicated enhancer region
>Addgene plasmid #84124 | pFGC5941-PacI-ath-STTM398 | addgene full sequence | sequence record 167282 | Addgene NGS Result
TGAGACTTTTCAACAAAGGGTAATTTCGGGAAACCTCCTCGGATTCCATTGCCCAGCTATCTGTCACYTC
ATCGAAAGGACAGTAGAAAAGGAAGGTGGCTCCTACAAATGCCATCATTGCGATAAAGGAAAGGCTATCA
TTCAAGATGCCTCTGCCGACAGTGGTCCCAAAGATGGACCCCCACCCACGAGGAGCATCGTGGAAAAAGA
AGACGTTCCAACCACGTCTTCAAAGCAAGTGGATTGATGTGACATCTCCACTGACATAAGGGATGACGCA
CAACCCCACTATCCTTCGCAAGACCCTTCCTCTATATAAGGAAGTTCATTTCATTTGAAGAGGACAGCCC
AAGCTTAAGGGGTGACCCTATGAGAACACAGTTGTTGTTGTTATGGTCTAATTTAAATATGGTCTAAAGA
AGAAGAATCAGGGGCGACCCTATGAGAACACAGAATTCGGTACGCTGAAATCACCAGTCTCTCTCTACAA
ATCTATCTCTCTCTATTTTCTCCATAAATAATGTGTGAGTAGTTTCCCGATAAGGGAAATTAGGGTTCTT
ATAGGGTTTCGCTCATGTGTTGAGCATATAAGAAACCCTTAGTATGTATTTGTATTTGTAAAATACTTCT
ATCAATAAAATTTCTAATTCCTAAAACCAAAATCCAGTACTAAAATCCAGATCTCCTAAAGTCCCTATAG
ATCTTTGTCGTGAATATAAACCAGACACGAGACGACTAGACCTGGAGCCCAGACGCCGTTCGAAGCTAGA
AGTACCGCTTAGGCAGGAGGCCGTTAGGGAAAAGATGCTAAGGCAGGGTTGGTTACGTTGACTCCCCCGT
AGGTTTGGTTTAAATATGATGAAGTGGACGGAAGGAAGGAGGAAGACAAGGAAGGATAAGGTTGCAGGCC
CTGTGCAAGGTAAGAAGATGGAAATTTGATAGAGGTACGCTACTATACTTATACTATACGCTAAGGGAAT
GATTGTATTTATACCCTATACCCCCTAATAACCCCTTATCAATTTAAGAAATAATCCGCATAAGCCCCCG
CTTAAAAATTGGTATCAGAGCCATGAATAGGTCTATGACCAAAACTCAAGAGGATAAAACCTCACCAAAA
TACGAAAGAGTCCTTAACTCTAAAGATAAAAGATCTTTCAAGATCAAAACTAGTTCCCTCACACCGGTGA
CGGGGATCGCATGCGACCTCTAGACCATCACATTGGAGCTTCAGCTGCTCGAGTTCTATAGTGTCACCTA
AATCGTATGTGTATGATACATAAGGTTATGTATTAATTGTAGCCGCGTTCTTACGTCGACGTACCAATTA
CGCCCCGCCCTGTCACTCATCGCAGTACTGTTGTAATTCATTAAGCATTCTGCCGACATGGAAGCCATCA
CAAACGGCATGATGAACCTGAATCGCCAGCGGCATCAGCACCTTGTCGCCTTGCGTATAATATTTGCCCA
TGGTGAAAACGGGGGCGAAGAAGTTGTCCATATTGGCCACGTTTAAATCAAAACTGGTGAAACTCACCCA
GGGATTGGCTGAGACGAAAAACATATTCTCAATAAACCCTTTAGGGAAATAGGCCAGGTTTTCACCGTAA
CACGCCACATCTTGCGAATATATGTGTAGAAACTGCCGGAAATCGTCGTGGTATTCACTCCAGAGCGATG
AAAACGTTTCAGTTTGCTCATGGAAAACGGTGTAACAAGGGTGAACACTATCCCATATTACCAGCTCACC
GTCTTTCATTGCCATACGGAACTCCGGATGAGCATTCATCAGGCGGGCAAGAATGTGAATAAAGGCCGGA
TAAAACTTGTGCTTATTTTTCTTTACGGTCTTTAAAAAGGCCGTAATATCCAGCTGAACGGTCTGGTTAT
AGGTACATTGAGCAACTGACTGAAATGCCTCAAAATGTTCTTTACGATGCCATTGGGATATATCAACGGT
GGTATATCCAGTGATTTCTTTCTCCATTTTAGCTTCCTTAGCTCCTGAAAATCTCGATAACTCATTAAAG
CTTATCGATGATAAGCTGTCAAACATGAGAATTTAGCCCGCCTAATGAGCGGGCTTTTTGTTGTGATCCG
CGTTGCTGGCGTTTTTCCATAGGCTCCGCCCCCCTGACGAGCATCACAAAAATCGACGCTCAAGTCAGAG
GTGGCGAAACCCGACAGGACTATAAAGATACCAGGCGTTTCCCCCCTGGAAGCTCCCTCGTGCGCTCTCC
TGTTCCGACCCTGCCGCTTACCGGATACCTGTCCGCCTTTCTTAATTAAGACCCGGGACTAGTCCCTAGA
GTCCTGCTTTAATGAGATATGCGAGACGCCTATGATCGCATGATATTTGCTTTCAATTCTGTTGTGCACG
TTGTAAAAAACCTGAGCATGTGTAGCTCAGATCCTTACCGCCGGTTTCGGTTCATTCTAATGAATATATC
ACCCGTTACTATCGTATTTTTATGAATAATATTCTCCGTTCAATTTACTGATTGTACCCTACTACTTATA
TGTACAATATTAAAATGAAAACAATATATTGTGCTGAATAGGTTTATAGCGACATCTATGATAGAGCGCC
ACAATAACAAACAATTGCGTTTTATTATTACAAATCCAATTTTAAAAAAAGCGGCAGAACCGGTCAAACC
TAAAAGACTGATTACATAAATCTTATTCAAATTTCAAAAGTGCCCCAGGGGCTAGTATCTACGACACACC
GAGCGGCGAACTAATAACGCTCACTGAAGGGAACTCCGGTTCCCCGCCGGCGCGCATGGGTGAGATTCCT
TGAAGTTGAGTATTGGCCGTCCGCTCTACCGAAAGTTACGGGCACCATTCAACCCGGTCCAGCACGGCGG
CCGGGTAACCGACTTGCTGCCCCGAGAATTATGCAGCATTTTTTTGGTGTATGTGGGCCCCAAATGAAGT
GCAGGTCAAACCTTGACAGTGACGACAAATCGTTGGGCGGGTCCAGGGCGAATTTTGCGACAACATGTCG
AGGCTCAGCAGGACCTGCAGGCATGCAAGCTTGGCACTGGCCGTCGTTTTACAACGTCGTGACTGGGAAA
ACCCTGGCGTTACCCAACTTAATCGCCTTGCAGCACATCCCCCTTTCGCCAGCTGGCGTAATAGCGAAGA
GGCCCGCACCGATCGCCCTTCCCAACAGTTGCGCAGCCTGAATGGCGAATGCTAGAGCAGCTTGAGCTTG
GATCAGATTGTCGTTTCCCGCCTTCAGTTTAAACTATCAGTGTTTGACAGGATATATTGGCGGGTAAACC
TAAGAGAAAAGAGCGTTTATTAGAATAATCGGATATTTAAAAGGGCGTGAAAAGGTTTATCCGTTCGTCC
ATTTGTATGTGCATGCCAACCACAGGGTTCCCCTCGGGATCAAAGTACTTTGATCCAACCCCTCCGCTGC
TATAGTGCAGTCGGCTTCTGACGTTCAGTGCAGCCGTCTTCTGAAAACGACATGTCGCACAAGTCCTAAG
TTACGCGACAGGCTGCCGCCCTGCCCTTTTCCTGGCGTTTTCTTGTCGCGTGTTTTAGTCGCATAAAGTA
GAATACTTGCGACTAGAACCGGAGACATTACGCCATGAACAAGAGCGCCGCCGCTGGCCTGCTGGGCTAT
GCCCGCGTCAGCACCGACGACCAGGACTTGACCAACCAACGGGCCGAACTGCACGCGGCCGGCTGCACCA
AGCTGTTTTCCGAGAAGATCACCGGCACCAGGCGCGACCGCCCGGAGCTGGCCAGGATGCTTGACCACCT
ACGCCCTGGCGACGTTGTGACAGTGACCAGGCTAGACCGCCTGGCCCGCAGCACCCGCGACCTACTGGAC
ATTGCCGAGCGCATCCAGGAGGCCGGCGCGGGCCTGCGTAGCCTGGCAGAGCCGTGGGCCGACACCACCA
CGCCGGCCGGCCGCATGGTGTTGACCGTGTTCGCCGGCATTGCCGAGTTCGAGCGTTCCCTAATCATCGA
CCGCACCCGGAGCGGGCGCGAGGCCGCCAAGGCCCGAGGCGTGAAGTTTGGCCCCCGCCCTACCCTCACC
CCGGCACAGATCGCGCACGCCCGCGAGCTGATCGACCAGGAAGGCCGCACCGTGAAAGAGGCGGCTGCAC
TGCTTGGCGTGCATCGCTCGACCCTGTACCGCGCACTTGAGCGCAGCGAGGAAGTGACGCCCACCGAGGC
CAGGCGGCGCGGTGCCTTCCGTGAGGACGCATTGACCGAGGCCGACGCCCTGGCGGCCGCCGAGAATGAA
CGCCAAGAGGAACAAGCATGAAACCGCACCAGGACGGCCAGGACGAACCGTTTTTCATTACCGAAGAGAT
CGAGGCGGAGATGATCGCGGCCGGGTACGTGTTCGAGCCGCCCGCGCACGTCTCAACCGTGCGGCTGCAT
GAAATCCTGGCCGGTTTGTCTGATGCCAAGCTGGCGGCCTGGCCGGCCAGCTTGGCCGCTGAAGAAACCG
AGCGCCGCCGTCTAAAAAGGTGATGTGTATTTGAGTAAAACAGCTTGCGTCATGCGGTCGCTGCGTATAT
GATGCGATGAGTAAATAAACAAATACGCAAGGGGAACGCATGAAGGTTATCGCTGTACTTAACCAGAAAG
GCGGGTCAGGCAAGACGACCATCGCAACCCATCTAGCCCGCGCCCTGCAACTCGCCGGGGCCGATGTTCT
GTTAGTCGATTCCGATCCCCAGGGCAGTGCCCGCGATTGGGCGGCCGTGCGGGAAGATCAACCGCTAACC
GTTGTCGGCATCGACCGCCCGACGATTGACCGCGACGTGAAGGCCATCGGCCGGCGCGACTTCGTAGTGA
TCGACGGAGCGCCCCAGGCGGCGGACTTGGCTGTGTCCGCGATCAAGGCAGCCGACTTCGTGCTGATTCC
GGTGCAGCCAAGCCCTTACGACATATGGGCCACCGCCGACCTGGTGGAGCTGGTTAAGCAGCGCATTGAG
GTCACGGATGGAAGGCTACAAGCGGCCTTTGTCGTGTCGCGGGCGATCAAAGGCACGCGCATCGGCGGTG
AGGTTGCCGAGGCGCTGGCCGGGTACGAGCTGCCCATTCTTGAGTCCCGTATCACGCAGCGCGTGAGCTA
CCCAGGCACTGCCGCCGCCGGCACAACCGTTCTTGAATCAGAACCCGAGGGCGACGCTGCCCGCGAGGTC
CAGGCGCTGGCCGCTGAAATTAAATCAAAACTCATTTGAGTTAATGAGGTAAAGAGAAAATGAGCAAAAG
CACAAACACGCTAAGTGCCGGCCGTCCGAGCGCACGCAGCAGCAAGGCTGCAACGTTGGCCAGCCTGGCA
GACACGCCAGCCATGAAGCGGGTCAACTTTCAGTTGCCGGCGGAGGATCACACCAAGCTGAAGATGTACG
CGGTACGCCAAGGCAAGACCATTACCGAGCTGCTATCTGAATACATCGCGCAGCTACCAGAGTAAATGAG
CAAATGAATAAATGAGTAGATGAATTTTAGCGGCTAAAGGAGGCGGCATGGAAAATCAAGAACAACCAGG
CACCGACGCCGTGGAATGCCCCATGTGTGGAGGAACGGGCGGTTGGCCAGGCGTAAGCGGCTGGGTTGCC
TGCCGGCCCTGCAATGGCACTGGAACCCCCAAGCCCGAGGAATCGGCGTGAGCGGTCGCAAACCATCCGG
CCCGGTACAAATCGGCGCGGCGCTGGGTGATGACCTGGTGGAGAAGTTGAAGGCCGCGCAGGCCGCCCAG
CGGCAACGCATCGAGGCAGAAGCACGCCCCGGTGAATCGTGGCAAGCGGCCGCTGATCGAATCCGCAAAG
AATCCCGGCAACCGCCGGCAGCCGGTGCGCCGTCGATTAGGAAGCCGCCCAAGGGCGACGAGCAACCAGA
TTTTTTCGTTCCGATGCTCTATGACGTGGGCACCCGCGATAGTCGCAGCATCATGGACGTGGCCGTTTTC
CGTCTGTCGAAGCGTGACCGACGAGCTGGCGAGGTGATCCGCTACGAGCTTCCAGACGGGCACGTAGAGG
TTTCCGCAGGGCCGGCCGGCATGGCCAGTGTGTGGGATTACGACCTGGTACTGATGGCGGTTTCCCATCT
AACCGAATCCATGAACCGATACCGGGAAGGGAAGGGAGACAAGCCCGGCCGCGTGTTCCGTCCACACGTT
GCGGACGTACTCAAGTTCTGCCGGCGAGCCGATGGCGGAAAGCAGAAAGACGACCTGGTAGAAACCTGCA
TTCGGTTAAACACCACGCACGTTGCCATGCAGCGTACGAAGAAGGCCAAGAACGGCCGCCTGGTGACGGT
ATCCGAGGGTGAAGCCTTGATTAGCCGCTACAAGATCGTAAAGAGCGAAACCGGGCGGCCGGAGTACATC
GAGATCGAGCTAGCTGATTGGATGTACCGCGAGATCACAGAAGGCAAGAACCCGGACGTGCTGACGGTTC
ACCCCGATTACTTTTTGATCGATCCCGGCATCGGCCGTTTTCTCTACCGCCTGGCACGCCGCGCCGCAGG
CAAGGCAGAAGCCAGATGGTTGTTCAAGACGATCTACGAACGCAGTGGCAGCGCCGGAGAGTTCAAGAAG
TTCTGTTTCACCGTGCGCAAGCTGATCGGGTCAAATGACCTGCCGGAGTACGATTTGAAGGAGGAGGCGG
GGCAGGCTGGCCCGATCCTAGTCATGCGCTACCGCAACCTGATCGAGGGCGAAGCATCCGCCGGTTCCTA
ATGTACGGAGCAGATGCTAGGGCAAATTGCCCTAGCAGGGGAAAAAGGTCGAAAAGGTCTCTTTCCTGTG
GATAGCACGTACATTGGGAACCCAAAGCCGTACATTGGGAACCGGAACCCGTACATTGGGAACCCAAAGC
CGTACATTGGGAACCGGTCACACATGTAAGTGACTGATATAAAAGAGAAAAAAGGCGATTTTTCCGCCTA
AAACTCTTTAAAACTTATTAAAACTCTTAAAACCCGCCTGGCCTGTGCATAACTGTCTGGCCAGCGCACA
GCCGAAGAGCTGCAAAAAGCGCCTACCCTTCGGTCGCTGCGCTCCCTACGCCCCGCCGCTTCGCGTCGGC
CTATCGCGGCCGCTGGCCGCTCAAAAATGGCTGGCCTACGGCCAGGCAATCTACCAGGGCGCGGACAAGC
CGCGCCGTCGCCACTCGACCGCCGGCGCCCACATCAAGGCACCCTGCCTCGCGCGTTTCGGTGATGACGG
TGAAAACCTCTGACACATGCAGCTCCCGGAGACGGTCACAGCTTGTCTGTAAGCGGATGCCGGGAGCAGA
CAAGCCCGTCAGGGCGCGTCAGCGGGTGTTGGCGGGTGTCGGGGCGCAGCCATGACCCAGTCACGTAGCG
ATAGCGGAGTGTATACTGGCTTAACTATGCGGCATCAGAGCAGATTGTACTGAGAGTGCACCATATGCGG
TGTGAAATACCGCACAGATGCGTAAGGAGAAAATACCGCATCAGGCGCTCTTCCGCTTCCTCGCTCACTG
ACTCGCTGCGCTCGGTCGTTCGGCTGCGGCGAGCGGTATCAGCTCACTCAAAGGCGGTAATACGGTTATC
CACAGAATCAGGGGATAACGCAGGAAAGAACATGTGAGCAAAAGGCCAGCAAAAGGCCAGGAACCGTAAA
AAGGCCGCGTTGCTGGCGTTTTTCCATAGGCTCCGCCCCCCTGACGAGCATCACAAAAATCGACGCTCAA
GTCAGAGGTGGCGAAACCCGACAGGACTATAAAGATACCAGGCGTTTCCCCCTGGAAGCTCCCTCGTGCG
CTCTCCTGTTCCGACCCTGCCGCTTACCGGATACCTGTCCGCCTTTCTCCCTTCGGGAAGCGTGGCGCTT
TCTCATAGCTCACGCTGTAGGTATCTCAGTTCGGTGTAGGTCGTTCGCTCCAAGCTGGGCTGTGTGCACG
AACCCCCCGTTCAGCCCGACCGCTGCGCCTTATCCGGTAACTATCGTCTTGAGTCCAACCCGGTAAGACA
CGACTTATCGCCACTGGCAGCAGCCACTGGTAACAGGATTAGCAGAGCGAGGTATGTAGGCGGTGCTACA
GAGTTCTTGAAGTGGTGGCCTAACTACGGCTACACTAGAAGGACAGTATTTGGTATCTGCGCTCTGCTGA
AGCCAGTTACCTTCGGAAAAAGAGTTGGTAGCTCTTGATCCGGCAAACAAACCACCGCTGGTAGCGGTGG
TTTTTTTGTTTGCAAGCAGCAGATTACGCGCAGAAAAAAAGGATCTCAAGAAGATCCTTTGATCTTTTCT
ACGGGGTCTGACGCTCAGTGGAACGAAAACTCACGTTAAGGGATTTTGGTCATGCATTCTAGGTACTAAA
ACAATTCATCCAGTAAAATATAATATTTTATTTTCTCCCAATCAGGCTTGATCCCCAGTAAGTCAAAAAA
TAGCTCGACATACTGTTCTTCCCCGATATCCTCCCTGATCGACCGGACGCAGAAGGCAATGTCATACCAC
TTGTCCGCCCTGCCGCTTCTCCCAAGATCAATAAAGCCACTTACTTTGCCATCTTTCACAAAGATGTTGC
TGTCTCCCAGGTCGCCGTGGGAAAAGACAAGTTCCTCTTCGGGCTTTTCCGTCTTTAAAAAATCATACAG
CTCGCGCGGATCTTTAAATGGAGTGTCTTCTTCCCAGTTTTCGCAATCCACATCGGCCAGATCGTTATTC
AGTAAGTAATCCAATTCGGCTAAGCGGCTGTCTAAGCTATTCGTATAGGGACAATCCGATATGTCGATGG
AGTGAAAGAGCCTGATGCACTCCGCATACAGCTCGATAATCTTTTCAGGGCTTTGTTCATCTTCATACTC
TTCCGAGCAAAGGACGCCATCGGCCTCACTCATGAGCAGATTGCTCCAGCCATCATGCCGTTCAAAGTGC
AGGACCTTTGGAACAGGCAGCTTTCCTTCCAGCCATAGCATCATGTCCTTTTCCCGTTCCACATCATAGG
TGGTCCCTTTATACCGGCTGTCCGTCATTTTTAAATATAGGTTTTCATTTTCTCCCACCAGCTTATATAC
CTTAGCAGGAGACATTCCTTCCGTATCTTTTACGCAGCGGTATTTTTCGATCAGTTTTTTCAATTCCGGT
GATATTCTCATTTTAGCCATTTATTATTTCCTTCCTCTTTTCTACAGTATTTAAAGATACCCCAAGAAGC
TAATTATAACAAGACGAACTCCAATTCACTGTTCCTTGCATTCTAAAACCTTAAATACCAGAAAACAGCT
TTTTCAAAGTTGTTTTCAAAGTTGGCGTATAACATAGTATCGACGGAGCCGATTTTGAAACCGCGGTGAT
CACAGGCAGCAACGCTCTGTCATCGTTACAATCAACATGCTACCCTCCGCGAGATCATCCGTGTTTCAAA
CCCGGCAGCTTAGTTGCCGTTCTTCCGAATAGCATCGGTAACATGAGCAAAGTCTGCCGCCTTACAACGG
CTCTCCCGCTGACGCCGTCCCGGACTGATGGGCTGCCTGTATCGAGTGGTGATTTTGTGCCGAGCTGCCG
GTCGGGGAGCTGTTGGCTGGCTGGTGGCAGGATATATTGTGGTGTAAACAAATTGACGCTTAGACAACTT
AATAACACATTGCGGACGTTTTTAATGTACTGAATTAACGCCGAATTAATTCGAGCTCGGATCTGATAAT
TTATTTGAAAATTCATAAGAAAAGCAAACGTTACATGAATTGATGAAACAATACAAAGACAGATAAAGCC
ACGCACATTTAGGATATTGGCCGAGATTACTGAATATTGAGTAAGATCACGGAATTTCTGACAGGAGCAT
GTCTTCAATTCAGCCCAAATGGCAGTTGAAATACTCAAACCGCCCCATATGCAGGAGCGGATCATTCATT
GTTTGTTTGGTTGCCTTTGCCAACATGGGAGTCCAAGATTCTGCAGTCAAATCTCGGTGACGGGCAGGAC
CGGACGGGGCGGTACCGGCAGGCTGAAGTCCAGCTGCCAGAAACCCACGTCATGCCAGTTCCCGTGCTTG
AAGCCGGCCGCCCGCAGCATGCCGCGGGGGGCATATCCGAGCGCCTCGTGCATGCGCACGCTCGGGTCGT
TGGGCAGCCCGATGACAGCGACCACGCTCTTGAAGCCCTGTGCCTCCAGGGACTTCAGCAGGTGGGTGTA
GAGCGTGGAGCCCAGTCCCGTCCGCTGGTGGCGGGGGGAGACGTACACGGTCGACTCGGCCGTCCAGTCG
TAGGCGTTGCGTGCCTTCCAGGGGCCCGCGTAGGCGATGCCGGCGACCTCGCCGTCCACCTCGGCGACGA
GCCAGGGATAGCGCTCCCGCAGACGGACGAGGTCGTCCGTCCACTCCTGCGGTTCCTGCGGCTCGGTACG
GAAGTTGACCGTGCTTGTCTCGATGTAGTGGTTGACGATGGTGCAGACCGCCGGCATGTCCGCCTCGGTG
GCACGGCGGATGTCGGCCGGGCGTCGTTCTGGGCTCATCGATTCGATTTGGTGTATCGAGATTGGTTATG
AAATTCAGATGCTAGTGTAATGTATTGGTAATTTGGGAAGATATAATAGGAAGCAAGGCTATTTATCCAT
TTCTGAAAAGGCGAAATGGCGTCACCGCGAGCGTCACGCGCATTCCGTTCTTGCTGTAAAGCGTTGTTTG
GTACACTTTTGACTAGCGAGGCTTGGCGTGTCAGCGTATCTATTCAAAAGTCGTTAATGGCTGCGGATCA
AGAAAAAGTTGGAATAGAAACAGAATACCCGCGAAATTCAGGCCCGGTTGCCATGTCCTACACGCCGAAA
TAAACGACCAAATTAGTAGAAAAATAAAAACTGACTCGGATACTTACGTCACGTCTTGCGCACTGATTTG
AAAAATCTCAGAATTCATGGATCCTAGGTGAGTCTAGAGAGTTAATTAAGTTTGCAAGCAGCAGATTACG
CGCAGAAAAAAAGGATCTCAAGGAGATCCTTTGGATCACAAAAAAAAGCCCGCTCATTAGGCGGGTTAAA
TTCCCGGGTACTGCAGCCGATTCATTAATGCAGGTTAACCTGGCTTATCGAAATTAATACGACTCACTAT
AGGGAGACCGGCAGATCTGATCCCTACTCCAAAAATGTCAAAGATACAGTCTCAGAAGACCAAAGGGCTA
T
