>Addgene plasmid #84124 | pFGC5941-PacI-ath-STTM398 | depositor partial sequence | sequence record 160680 | STTM
CAGGGGTGACCCTATGAGAACACAGTTGTTGTTGTTATGGTCTAATTTAAATATGGTCTAAAGAAGAAGA
ATCAGGGGCGACCCTATGAGAACACA
